Addgene plasmid #157604: pD649-HAsp-NOTCH4(Trunc1)-COMP5AP-AviTag-9xHis
Purpose: Mammalian expression of cell-surface protein partial extracellular domain fused to COMP5AP-AviTag-9xHis. Protein is secreted from cells.
Depositing lab: Chris Garcia. Depositing organization: Stanford University. Publication: A Human IgSF Cell-Surface Interactome Reveals a Complex Network of Protein-Protein Interactions. Wojtowicz WM, Vielmetter J, Fernandes RA, Siepe DH, Eastman CL, Chisholm GB, Cox S, Klock H, Anderson PW, Rue SM, Miller JJ, Glaser SM, Bragstad ML, Vance J, Lam AW, Lesley SA, Zinn K, Garcia KC. Cell. 2020 Aug 20;182(4):1027-1043.e17. doi: 10.1016/j.cell.2020.07.025. PubMed 32822567.
Backbone
  Vector backbone: pD649
  Backbone size w/o insert (bp): 7153
  Vector type: Mammalian Expression
Growth in bacteria
  Bacterial resistance: Ampicillin, 100 μg/mL
  Growth temperature: 37°C
  Growth strain: DH5alpha
  Copy number: High Copy
Gene/Insert
  Gene/Insert name: NOTCH4 (alt name: NOTC4)
  Species: H. sapiens (human)
  Insert size (bp): 4272
  Entrez Gene: NOTCH4 (a.k.a. INT3)
  Promoter: CMV/SP6
  Tag / fusion protein: COMP5AP-AviTag-9xHis (C terminal on backbone)
  Cloning method: Restriction Enzyme; 5′ cloning site GCGGCCGC (not destroyed); 3′ cloning site GGCGCGCC (not destroyed)
  Sequencing primers: 5′ ATTTAGGTGACACTATAG; 3′ CGTCGCACTCCATCACGGTG
Resource information
  A portion of this plasmid was derived from a plasmid made by: synthesis by ThermoFisher
Terms and licenses: Academic/Nonprofit Terms; Industry Terms: Not Available to Industry
Depositor comments: Some plasmids in this collection may have an IS4-like element ISVsa5 family transposase upstream of the CMV promoter.
How to cite: pD649-HAsp-NOTCH4(Trunc1)-COMP5AP-AviTag-9xHis was a gift from Chris Garcia (Addgene plasmid # 157604 ; http://n2t.net/addgene:157604 ; RRID:Addgene_157604)
