[The description below was written by a language model from this plasmid's Addgene catalogue record and pLannotate feature annotations shown in this document.]
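Description:
pD649-HAsp-NOTCH4(Trunc1)-COMP5AP-AviTag-9xHis is a mammalian expression plasmid built on the pD649 backbone for producing a secreted, multimerised form of part of the human NOTCH4 extracellular domain. It is maintained in E. coli as a high-copy plasmid through a ColE1/pUC-type origin and selected with ampicillin via the bla gene. The annotated sequence also carries an SV40 early promoter/EM7 promoter cassette driving a puromycin N-acetyltransferase gene with an SV40 poly(A) signal, which would permit puromycin selection in mammalian cells. A partial f1 origin and short kanamycin-resistance, lacZα and ble fragments appear to be backbone remnants. The depositor notes that some plasmids in this collection may contain an IS4-like transposase element upstream of the CMV promoter; the feature table does not annotate one here.

Expression is driven by the CMV enhancer and promoter, followed by a fragment of CMV intron A and an SP6 promoter that also serves as a sequencing primer site. The open reading frame begins with a signal peptide (named HAsp in the construct; the annotation software matched this region only partially to an IgH signal sequence), then the 4272 bp truncated NOTCH4 ectodomain flanked by retained NotI and AscI sites. Downstream, the backbone supplies the coiled-coil region of rat cartilage oligomeric matrix protein, which assembles fusions into pentamers, human placental alkaline phosphatase as an enzymatic reporter, an AviTag for site-specific biotinylation, and a polyhistidine tag for purification (9xHis by name, annotated as 8xHis). A bGH poly(A) signal ends the transcript. The high-avidity, enzyme-labelled protein secreted by transfected cells suits the detection of weak extracellular binding, consistent with the plasmid's origin in a human cell-surface protein interactome screen.
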