Features (pLannotate 1.2.2; 24 found; start..end, strand, type, name):
    119..143     -  CDS            KanR (fragment): aminoglycoside phosphotransferase; aph(3')-Ia; confers resistance to kanamycin
    254..842     +  rep_origin     ori: high-copy-number ColE1/pMB1/pBR322/pUC origin of replication
   1067..1084    +  terminator     rrnB T2 terminator (fragment): transcription terminator T2 from the E. coli rrnB gene
   1109..1128    -  CDS            lacZα (fragment): LacZα fragment of β-galactosidase; lacZ fragment
   1582..1602    +  protein_bind   lac operator (fragment): The lac repressor binds to the lac operator to inhibit transcription in E. coli. This inhibition can be relieved by adding lactose or isopropyl-β-D-thiogalactopyranoside (IPTG). lac repressor encoded by lacI
   1843..2146    +  enhancer       CMV enhancer: human cytomegalovirus immediate early enhancer
   2147..2350    +  promoter       CMV promoter: human cytomegalovirus (CMV) immediate early promoter
   2486..2529    +  intron         CMV intron (fragment): modified intron A from human cytomegalovirus
   2581..2599    +  promoter       SP6 promoter: promoter for bacteriophage SP6 RNA polymerase
   2603..2640    +  CDS            IgH signal sequence (fragment): signal sequence from the mouse immunoglobulin heavy chain variable region
   2749..7020    +  CDS            NOTCH4 (fragment): NOTC4_HUMAN - Also known as INT3. Experimental evidence at protein level: Swiss-Prot protein existence level 1. Functions as a receptor for membrane-bound ligands Jagged1, Jagged2 and Delta1 to regulate cell-fate determination. Upon ligand activation through the released notch intracellular domain (NICD) it forms a transcriptional activator complex with RBPJ/RBPSUH and activates genes of the enhancer of split locus. Affects the implementation of differentiation, proliferation and apoptotic programs. May regulate branching morphogenesis in the developing vascular system (By similarity). From Ho
   7117..7296    +  CDS            Comp (fragment): COMP_RAT - Experimental evidence at protein level: Swiss-Prot protein existence level 1. May play a role in the structural integrity of cartilage via its interaction with other extracellular matrix proteins such as the collagens and fibronectin. Can mediate the interaction of chondrocytes with the cartilage extracellular matrix through interaction with cell surface integrin receptors. Could play a role in the pathogenesis of osteoarthritis. Potent suppressor of apoptosis in both primary chondrocytes and transformed cells. Suppresses apoptosis by blocking the activation of caspase-3 and by indu
   7284..8736    +  CDS            SEAP (fragment): secreted alkaline phosphatase from human placenta The natural enzyme has a C-terminal transmembrane sequence that is replaced by a GPI anchor.
   8761..8802    +  CDS            AviTag™ (fragment): peptide tag that allows for enzymatic biotinylation
   8806..8829    +  CDS            8xHis: 8xHis affinity tag
   8975..9086    +  polyA_signal   bGH poly(A) signal: bovine growth hormone polyadenylation signal
   9087..9195    +  rep_origin     f1 ori (fragment): f1 bacteriophage origin of replication; arrow indicates direction of (+) strand synthesis
   9209..9538    +  promoter       SV40 promoter: SV40 enhancer and early promoter
   9586..9633    +  promoter       EM7 promoter: synthetic bacterial promoter&nbsp
   9652..10251   +  CDS            PuroR (fragment): puromycin N-acetyltransferase; pac from Streptomyces; confers resistance to puromycin
  10261..10386   +  CDS            ble (fragment): BLE_KLEPN - Experimental evidence at protein level: Swiss-Prot protein existence level 1. Binding protein with a strong affinity to the bleomycin family of antibiotics. Binds to CL990; an antimitotic-antibiotic compound. From Klebsiella pneumoniae.
  10381..10502   +  polyA_signal   SV40 poly(A) signal: SV40 polyadenylation signal
  10555..11415   -  CDS            AmpR: β-lactamase; bla; confers resistance to ampicillin, carbenicillin, and related antibiotics
  11418..89      -  promoter       AmpR promoter (fragment) (across the origin): bla
>Addgene plasmid #157604 | pD649-HAsp-NOTCH4(Trunc1)-COMP5AP-AviTag-9xHis | depositor full sequence | sequence record 304317 | Full Sequence
TTTCAATATTATTGAAGCATTTATCAGGGTTATTGTCTCATGAGCGGATACATATTTGAATGTATTTAGA
AAAATAAACAAATAGGGGTCAGTGTTACAACCAATTAACCAATTCTGAACATTATCGCGAGCCCATTTAT
ACCTGAATATGGCTCATAACACCCCTTGCTCATGACCAAAATCCCTTAACGTGAGTTACGCGCGCGTCGT
TCCACTGAGCGTCAGACCCCGTAGAAAAGATCAAAGGATCTTCTTGAGATCCTTTTTTTCTGCGCGTAAT
CTGCTGCTTGCAAACAAAAAAACCACCGCTACCAGCGGTGGTTTGTTTGCCGGATCAAGAGCTACCAACT
CTTTTTCCGAAGGTAACTGGCTTCAGCAGAGCGCAGATACCAAATACTGTTCTTCTAGTGTAGCCGTAGT
TAGCCCACCACTTCAAGAACTCTGTAGCACCGCCTACATACCTCGCTCTGCTAATCCTGTTACCAGTGGC
TGCTGCCAGTGGCGATAAGTCGTGTCTTACCGGGTTGGACTCAAGACGATAGTTACCGGATAAGGCGCAG
CGGTCGGGCTGAACGGGGGGTTCGTGCACACAGCCCAGCTTGGAGCGAACGACCTACACCGAACTGAGAT
ACCTACAGCGTGAGCTATGAGAAAGCGCCACGCTTCCCGAAGGGAGAAAGGCGGACAGGTATCCGGTAAG
CGGCAGGGTCGGAACAGGAGAGCGCACGAGGGAGCTTCCAGGGGGAAACGCCTGGTATCTTTATAGTCCT
GTCGGGTTTCGCCACCTCTGACTTGAGCGTCGATTTTTGTGATGCTCGTCAGGGGGGCGGAGCCTATGGA
AAAACGCCAGCAACGCGGCCTTTTTACGGTTCCTGGCCTTTTGCTGGCCTTTTGCTCACATGTTCTTTCC
TGCGTTATCCCCTGATTCTGTGGATAACCGTATTACCGCCTTTGAGTGAGCTGATACCGCTCGCCGCAGC
CGAACGACCGAGCGCAGCGAGTCAGTGAGCGAGGAAGCGGAAGGCGAGAGTAGGGAACTGCCAGGCATCA
AACTAAGCAGAAGGCCCCTGACGGATGGCCTTTTTGCGTTTCTACAAACTCTTTCTGTGTTGTAAAACGA
CGGCCAGTCTTAAGCTCGGGCCCCCTGGGCGGTTCTGATAACGAGTAATCGTTAATCCGCAAATAACGTA
AAAACCCGCTTCGGCGGGTTTTTTTATGGGGGGAGTTTAGGGAAAGAGCATTTGTCAGAATATTTAAGGG
CGCCTGTCACTTTGCTTGATATATGAGAATTATTTAACCTTATAAATGAGAAAAAAGCAACGCACTTTAA
ATAAGATACGTTGCTTTTTCGATTGATGAACACCTATAATTAAACTATTCATCTATTATTTATGATTTTT
TGTATATACAATATTTCTAGTTTGTTAAAGAGAATTAAGAAAATAAATCTCGAAAATAATAAAGGGAAAA
TCAGTTTTTGATATCAAAATTATACATGTCAACGATAATACAAAATATAATACAAACTATAAGATGTTAT
CAGTATTTATTATCATTTAGAATAAATTTTGTGTCGCCCTTAATTGTGAGCGGATAACAATTACGAGCTT
CATGCACAGTGGCGTTGACTCAATATTGGCCATTAGCCATATTATTCATTGGTTATATAGCATAAATCAA
TATTGGCTATTGGCCATTGCATACGTTGTATCTATATCATAATATGTACATTTATATTGGCTCATGTCCA
ATATGACCGCCATGTTGGCATTGATTATTGACTAGTTATTAATAGTAATCAATTACGGGGTCATTAGTTC
ATAGCCCATATATGGAGTTCCGCGTTACATAACTTACGGTAAATGGCCCGCCTGGCTGACCGCCCAACGA
CCCCCGCCCATTGACGTCAATAATGACGTATGTTCCCATAGTAACGCCAATAGGGACTTTCCATTGACGT
CAATGGGTGGAGTATTTACGGTAAACTGCCCACTTGGCAGTACATCAAGTGTATCATATGCCAAGTACGC
CCCCTATTGACGTCAATGACGGTAAATGGCCCGCCTGGCATTATGCCCAGTACATGACCTTATGGGACTT
TCCTACTTGGCAGTACATCTACGTATTAGTCATCGCTATTACCATGGTGATGCGGTTTTGGCAGTACATC
AATGGGCGTGGATAGCGGTTTGACTCACGGGGATTTCCAAGTCTCCACCCCATTGACGTCAATGGGAGTT
TGTTTTGGCACCAAAATCAACGGGACTTTCCAAAATGTCGTAACAACTCCGCCCCATTGACGCAAATGGG
CGGTAGGCGTGTACGGTGGGAGGTCTATATAAGCAGAGCTCGTTTAGTGAACCGTCAGATCGCCTGGAGA
CGCCATCCACGCTGTTTTGACCTCCATAGAAGACACCGGGACCGATCCAGCCTCCGCGGCCGGGAACGGT
GCATTGGAACGCGGATTCCCCGTGCCAAGAGTGACGTAAGTACCGCCTATAGAGTCTATAGGCCCACCCC
CTTGGCTTCGTTAGAACGCGGCTACAATTAATACATAACCTTATGTATCATACACATACGATTTAGGTGA
CACTATAGAATAACATCCACTTTGCCTTTCTCTCCACAGGTGTCCACTCCCAGGTCCAACTGCACCTCGG
TTCTATCGAAAACGCGCCTGCTAGCGCCACCATGAAGACCATCATTGCCCTGAGCTACATCTTCTGCCTG
GTGTTCGCTGCGGCCGCCAGAGGACTGCTGTGTGGATCTTTTCCAGAGCCTTGCGCCAATGGCGGCACAT
GTCTGTCTCTGTCTCTCGGCCAGGGAACCTGTCAGTGTGCTCCTGGATTTCTGGGCGAGACTTGTCAGTT
CCCCGATCCTTGTCAGAACGCCCAGCTGTGTCAGAATGGCGGCTCTTGTCAAGCTCTGCTGCCTGCTCCT
CTGGGACTGCCTTCTTCTCCATCTCCACTGACACCCAGCTTTCTGTGCACCTGTCTGCCTGGCTTTACCG
GCGAAAGATGCCAGGCCAAGCTGGAAGATCCCTGTCCTCCTAGCTTCTGCAGCAAGAGGGGCAGATGTCA
CATCCAGGCAAGCGGCAGACCTCAGTGTTCTTGTATGCCTGGCTGGACAGGCGAGCAGTGCCAGCTGAGA
GATTTCTGCAGCGCCAATCCTTGTGTGAACGGCGGCGTGTGTCTGGCCACATATCCTCAGATCCAGTGCC
ACTGTCCTCCAGGCTTTGAGGGACACGCCTGCGAGAGGGATGTGAACGAGTGTTTTCAGGACCCCGGACC
TTGTCCTAAGGGCACCTCTTGTCACAACACCCTGGGCAGCTTCCAGTGTCTGTGTCCTGTGGGACAAGAG
GGACCCAGATGTGAACTGAGAGCCGGGCCTTGTCCACCTAGAGGCTGTTCTAATGGCGGGACCTGTCAGC
TGATGCCCGAGAAGGATAGCACCTTCCACCTGTGTCTGTGCCCACCTGGCTTCATCGGCCCCGATTGCGA
AGTGAACCCCGACAATTGTGTGTCCCACCAGTGCCAGAACGGCGGAACTTGTCAGGACGGCCTGGACACC
TATACCTGCCTGTGTCCAGAGACATGGACCGGCTGGGATTGCAGCGAGGATGTGGATGAGTGTGAAACAC
AGGGCCCTCCACACTGCAGAAACGGCGGGACATGCCAGAATAGCGCCGGCTCTTTTCACTGCGTGTGTGT
GTCAGGCTGGGGCGGCACAAGCTGCGAGGAAAATCTGGACGATTGCATTGCCGCCACATGCGCCCCTGGC
AGCACATGTATTGATAGAGTGGGCTCCTTCAGCTGTCTCTGCCCTCCTGGAAGAACAGGCCTGCTGTGTC
ACCTGGAAGATATGTGCCTGAGCCAGCCTTGTCATGGCGACGCCCAGTGTAGCACAAATCCTCTGACCGG
CAGCACCCTGTGTCTTTGTCAGCCTGGCTACTCTGGCCCTACCTGCCACCAGGATCTGGATGAATGTCTG
ATGGCCCAGCAGGGCCCTTCTCCTTGTGAACATGGCGGAAGCTGTCTGAACACACCCGGCAGCTTCAACT
GCTTGTGTCCTCCTGGCTACACCGGAAGCAGATGCGAGGCCGATCACAACGAATGCCTGTCTCAGCCTTG
CCATCCTGGCTCTACCTGTCTGGATCTGCTGGCCACCTTTCACTGCCTCTGTCCGCCTGGACTGGAAGGA
CAGCTGTGCGAGGTGGAAACAAATGAGTGCGCCAGCGCTCCTTGCCTGAATCACGCCGATTGCCACGACC
TGCTGAACGGCTTTCAGTGTATCTGCCTGCCTGGATTCAGCGGCACCAGATGCGAAGAGGACATCGACGA
GTGTAGAAGCAGCCCTTGTGCCAACGGTGGCCAGTGTCAAGATCAGCCAGGCGCCTTCCACTGCAAGTGT
CTGCCAGGATTTGAAGGCCCCAGATGCCAGACCGAAGTGGACGAGTGTCTGAGCGATCCATGTCCAGTGG
GAGCCTCTTGTCTTGACCTGCCTGGCGCCTTCTTTTGTCTTTGCCCTAGCGGCTTTACAGGGCAGCTGTG
TGAAGTGCCCCTGTGCGCTCCTAATCTGTGCCAGCCTAAACAGATCTGCAAGGACCAGAAGGATAAGGCC
AACTGCCTTTGTCCTGATGGCTCTCCAGGATGCGCCCCACCTGAGGATAATTGCACATGTCACCACGGCC
ACTGCCAGAGAAGCTCTTGTGTGTGTGATGTCGGATGGACAGGACCCGAGTGTGAAGCCGAACTCGGCGG
ATGTATTAGCGCCCCATGTGCTCACGGTGGCACCTGTTATCCACAGCCAAGCGGCTACAACTGCACATGC
CCTACAGGCTACACAGGCCCAACCTGCTCTGAGGAAATGACAGCCTGTCACAGCGGCCCATGCCTTAACG
GCGGGTCTTGTAATCCTTCTCCTGGCGGCTACTACTGTACCTGTCCACCATCTCACACCGGGCCTCAGTG
TCAGACAAGCACCGACTACTGTGTGTCTGCCCCTTGCTTTAACGGTGGAACCTGCGTGAACAGACCTGGC
ACATTCTCTTGCCTGTGCGCCATGGGCTTTCAGGGGCCTAGATGTGAAGGCAAGCTGAGGCCTTCCTGCG
CCGACTCTCCCTGTAGAAATAGAGCCACCTGTCAGGACAGCCCTCAGGGCCCAAGATGTTTGTGTCCAAC
CGGCTATACCGGCGGCAGCTGTCAGACACTGATGGACCTGTGTGCCCAGAAGCCTTGTCCTCGGAATAGC
CACTGTCTGCAAACAGGCCCCTCCTTCCATTGCCTCTGCCTGCAAGGATGGACCGGGCCACTGTGTAATC
TGCCTCTCAGCTCCTGTCAGAAGGCCGCACTGTCTCAGGGCATCGATGTGTCCAGTCTCTGCCACAATGG
CGGACTGTGTGTTGATAGCGGCCCCAGCTACTTCTGTCACTGCCCACCAGGTTTTCAGGGCTCCCTGTGT
CAGGATCACGTGAACCCTTGCGAGAGCAGACCTTGCCAGAATGGGGCCACTTGTATGGCTCAGCCTTCTG
GCTATCTGTGTCAGTGCGCCCCAGGCTACGATGGCCAGAATTGCAGCAAAGAGCTGGACGCCTGTCAGAG
CCAGCCATGCCACAATCACGGCACATGCACACCTAAGCCTGGCGGATTTCACTGTGCATGCCCTCCAGGA
TTCGTGGGACTTCGCTGTGAAGGCGACGTTGACGAATGTCTGGACCAGCCATGTCACCCTACTGGAACAG
CCGCCTGTCATTCTCTGGCCAACGCCTTCTATTGCCAGTGTCTCCCTGGACACACAGGCCAGTGGTGCGA
GGTCGAGATTGATCCTTGCCACTCTCAGCCCTGCTTTCACGGCGGTACATGTGAAGCTACAGCCGGCTCT
CCCCTGGGCTTCATTTGTCACTGTCCCAAGGGATTCGAGGGCCCCACATGTTCTCACAGAGCCCCTAGCT
GTGGCTTCCACCACTGTCATCACGGCGGACTCTGTCTGCCATCTCCTAAGCCAGGCTTCCCACCTAGATG
CGCCTGTCTCTCTGGATATGGCGGCCCTGATTGTCTGACCCCTCCTGCTCCTAAAGGCTGTGGCCCTCCT
TCTCCATGCCTGTACAATGGCAGCTGTAGCGAGACAACAGGCCTCGGCGGACCAGGCTTTAGATGTAGCT
GTCCTCACAGCAGCCCTGGACCAAGGTGTCAGAAACCTGGCGCTAAGGGCTGCGAAGGCAGATCTGGCGA
CGGTGCATGTGATGCTGGATGTTCTGGACCTGGCGGAAACTGGGATGGCGGAGATTGCTCTCTGGGAGTC
CCTGATCCTTGGAAGGGATGCCCTAGCCACAGCAGATGCTGGCTGCTGTTCAGAGATGGCCAGTGCCATC
CTCAGTGCGACAGCGAAGAGTGCCTGTTCGATGGCTACGACTGCGAGACACCACCAGCCTGTACACCCGC
CTACGATCAGTACTGCCACGATCACTTCCACAACGGACACTGCGAGAAGGGCTGCAATACCGCCGAATGT
GGATGGGACGGTGGCGATTGCAGACCAGAGGATGGCGATCCTGAATGGGGACCTTCTCTCGCTCTGCTGG
TTGTGCTTAGCCCTCCAGCTCTGGATCAGCAGCTGTTTGCTCTGGCTAGAGTGCTGAGCCTGACTCTGAG
AGTTGGCCTGTGGGTCCGAAAGGACCGCGACGGCAGAGATATGGTGTACCCTTATCCAGGCGCCAGAGCC
GAGGAAAAGCTCGGCGGAACAAGAGATCCCACCTACCAAGAAAGAGCCGCTCCTCAGACACAGCCCCTGG
GCAAAGAGACAGATTCCCTGAGCGCCGGATTTGTGGTGGTCATGGGAGTCGATCTGTCCAGATGTGGACC
TGATCACCCCGCCAGTAGATGTCCTTGGGACCCTGGACTGCTGCTGAGATTCCTTGCTGCTATGGCTGCC
GTGGGAGCACTTGAACCATTGCTGCCTGGACCACTGCTGGCTGTGCATCCTCATGCTGGAACCGCTCCTC
CAGCTAACCAGCTTCCTTGGGGCGCGCCGGAAGATCAAGTTGATCCAAGATTGATTGATGGCAAGGGCGG
ATCTCTGGAGGTGCTGTTCCAGGGACCAGGCGGAAGCGGCAATCCCGGCGGCGATCTGGCCCCCCAGATG
CTGCGCGAGCTGCAGGAGACCAATGCCGCCCTGCAGGACGTGCGCGAGCTGCTGCGCCACCGCGTGAAGG
AGATCACCTTCCTGAAGAACACCGTGATGGAGTGCGACGCCTGCGGTATGCAGCCCTCTAGAGGCTCCGG
CTCCATCATCCCAGTTGAGGAGGAGAACCCGGACTTCTGGAACCGCGAGGCAGCCGAGGCCCTGGGTGCC
GCCAAGAAGCTGCAGCCTGCACAGACAGCCGCCAAGAACCTCATCATCTTCCTGGGCGATGGGATGGGGG
TGTCTACGGTGACAGCTGCCAGGATCCTAAAAGGGCAGAAGAAGGACAAACTGGGGCCTGAGATACCCCT
GGCCATGGACCGCTTCCCATATGTGGCTCTGTCCAAGACATACAATGTAGACAAACATGTGCCAGACAGT
GGAGCCACAGCCACGGCCTACCTGTGCGGGGTCAAGGGCAACTTCCAGACCATTGGCTTGAGTGCAGCCG
CCCGCTTTAACCAGTGCAACACGACACGCGGCAACGAGGTCATCTCCGTGATGAATCGGGCCAAGAAAGC
AGGGAAGTCAGTGGGAGTGGTAACCACCACACGAGTGCAGCACGCCTCGCCAGCCGGCACCTACGCCCAC
ACGGTGAACCGCAACTGGTACTCGGACGCCGACGTGCCTGCCTCGGCCCGCCAGGAGGGGTGCCAGGACA
TCGCTACGCAGCTCATCTCCAACATGGACATTGACGTGATCCTAGGTGGAGGCCGAAAGTACATGTTTCG
CATGGGAACCCCAGACCCTGAGTACCCAGATGACTACAGCCAAGGTGGGACCAGGCTGGACGGGAAGAAT
CTGGTGCAGGAATGGCTGGCGAAGCGCCAGGGTGCCCGGTATGTGTGGAACCGCACTGAGCTCATGCAGG
CTTCCCTGGACCCGTCTGTGACCCATCTCATGGGTCTCTTTGAGCCTGGAGACATGAAATACGAGATCCA
CCGAGACTCCACACTGGACCCCTCCCTGATGGAGATGACAGAGGCTGCCCTGCGCCTGCTGAGCAGGAAC
CCCCGCGGCTTCTTCCTCTTCGTGGAGGGTGGTCGCATCGACCATGGTCATCATGAAAGCAGGGCTTACC
GGGCACTGACTGAGACGATCATGTTCGACGACGCCATTGAGAGGGCGGGCCAGCTCACCAGCGAGGAGGA
CACGCTGAGCCTCGTCACTGCCGACCACTCCCACGTCTTCTCCTTCGGAGGCTACCCCCTGCGAGGGAGC
TCCATCTTCGGGCTGGCCCCTGGCAAGGCCCGGGACAGGAAGGCCTACACGGTCCTCCTATACGGAAACG
GTCCAGGCTATGTGCTCAAGGACGGCGCCCGGCCGGATGTTACCGAGAGCGAGAGCGGGAGCCCCGAGTA
TCGGCAGCAGTCAGCAGTGCCCCTGGACGAAGAGACCCACGCAGGCGAGGACGTGGCGGTGTTCGCGCGC
GGCCCGCAGGCGCACCTGGTTCACGGCGTGCAGGAGCAGACCTTCATAGCGCACGTCATGGCCTTCGCCG
CCTGCCTGGAGCCCTACACCGCCTGCGACCTGGCGCCCCCCGCCGGCACCACCGACGCCGCGCACCCGGG
TGGCGGAGGACTGAACGACATCTTCGAGGCTCAGAAAATCGAATGGCACGAACATCACCATCACCATCAC
CATCACCATTAAGGCCGGCCTGTAGTCACTGGCACAACGCGTTACCCGGTAAGCCAATCGGGTATACACG
GTCGTCATACTGCAGACAGGGTTCTTCTACTTTGCAAGATAGTCTTGAGTAGTAAAATAAATAGATAGAG
AAAATCAGCCTCGACTGTGCCTTCTAGTTGCCAGCCATCTGTTGTTTGCCCCTCCCCCGTGCCTTCCTTG
ACCCTGGAAGGTGCCACTCCCACTGTCCTTTCCTAATAAAATGAGGAAATTGCATCACAACACTCAACCC
TATCTCGGTCTATTCTTTTGATTTATAAGGGATTTTGCCGATTTCGGCCTATTGGTTAAAAAATGAGCTG
ATTTAACAAAAATTTAACGCGAATTAATTCTGTGGAATGTGTGTCAGTTAGGGTGTGGAAAGTCCCCAGG
CTCCCCAGCAGGCAGAAGTATGCAAAGCATGCATCTCAATTAGTCAGCAACCAGGTGTGGAAAGTCCCCA
GGCTCCCCAGCAGGCAGAAGTATGCAAAGCATGCATCTCAATTAGTCAGCAACCATAGTCCCGCCCCTAA
CTCCGCCCATCCCGCCCCTAACTCCGCCCAGTTCCGCCCATTCTCCGCCCCATGGCTGACTAATTTTTTT
TATTTATGCAGAGGCCGAGGCCGCCTCTGCCTCTGAGCTATTCCAGAAGTAGTGAGGAGGCTTTTTTGGA
GGCCTAGGCTTTTGCAAAAAGCTCCCGGGAGCTTGTATATCCATTTTCGGATCTGATCAGCACGTGTTGA
CAATTAATCATCGGCATAGTATATCGGCATAGTATAATACGACAAGGTGAGGAACTAAACCATGACCGAG
TACAAGCCCACGGTGCGCCTCGCCACCCGCGACGACGTCCCCAGGGCCGTACGCACCCTCGCCGCCGCGT
TCGCCGACTACCCCGCCACGCGCCACACCGTCGATCCGGACCGCCACATCGAGCGGGTCACCGAGCTGCA
AGAACTCTTCCTCACGCGCGTCGGGCTCGACATCGGCAAGGTGTGGGTCGCGGACGACGGCGCCGCGGTG
GCGGTCTGGACCACGCCGGAGAGCGTCGAAGCGGGGGCGGTGTTCGCCGAGATCGGCCCGCGCATGGCCG
AGTTGAGCGGTTCCCGGCTGGCCGCGCAGCAACAGATGGAAGGCCTCCTGGCGCCGCACCGGCCCAAGGA
GCCCGCGTGGTTCCTGGCCACCGTCGGCGTCTCGCCCGACCACCAGGGCAAGGGTCTGGGCAGCGCCGTC
GTGCTCCCCGGAGTGGAGGCGGCCGAGCGCGCCGGGGTGCCCGCCTTCCTGGAGACATCCGCGCCCCGCA
ACCTCCCCTTCTACGAGCGGCTCGGCTTCACCGTCACCGCCGACGTCGAGGTGCCCGAAGGACCGCGCAC
CTGGTGCATGACCCGCAAGCCCGGTGCCTGACACGTGCTACGAGATTTCGATTCCACCGCCGCCTTCTAT
GAAAGGTTGGGCTTCGGAATCGTTTTCCGGGACGCCGGCTGGATGATCCTCCAGCGCGGGGATCTCATGC
TGGAGTTCTTCGCCCACCCCAACTTGTTTATTGCAGCTTATAATGGTTACAAATAAAGCAATAGCATCAC
AAATTTCACAAATAAAGCATTTTTTTCACTGCATTCTAGTTGTGGTTTGTCCAAACTCATCAATGTATCT
TATCATGTCTGTATACCGTCGACCTCTAGCTAGAGCTTGGCGTAATCATGGTCATTACCAATGCTTAATC
AGTGAGGCACCTATCTCAGCGATCTGTCTATTTCGTTCATCCATAGTTGCCTGACTCCCCGTCGTGTAGA
TAACTACGATACGGGAGGGCTTACCATCTGGCCCCAGCGCTGCGATGATACCGCGAGAACCACGCTCACC
GGCTCCGGATTTATCAGCAATAAACCAGCCAGCCGGAAGGGCCGAGCGCAGAAGTGGTCCTGCAACTTTA
TCCGCCTCCATCCAGTCTATTAATTGTTGCCGGGAAGCTAGAGTAAGTAGTTCGCCAGTTAATAGTTTGC
GCAACGTTGTTGCCATCGCTACAGGCATCGTGGTGTCACGCTCGTCGTTTGGTATGGCTTCATTCAGCTC
CGGTTCCCAACGATCAAGGCGAGTTACATGATCCCCCATGTTGTGCAAAAAAGCGGTTAGCTCCTTCGGT
CCTCCGATCGTTGTCAGAAGTAAGTTGGCCGCAGTGTTATCACTCATGGTTATGGCAGCACTGCATAATT
CTCTTACTGTCATGCCATCCGTAAGATGCTTTTCTGTGACTGGTGAGTACTCAACCAAGTCATTCTGAGA
ATAGTGTATGCGGCGACCGAGTTGCTCTTGCCCGGCGTCAATACGGGATAATACCGCGCCACATAGCAGA
ACTTTAAAAGTGCTCATCATTGGAAAACGTTCTTCGGGGCGAAAACTCTCAAGGATCTTACCGCTGTTGA
GATCCAGTTCGATGTAACCCACTCGTGCACCCAACTGATCTTCAGCATCTTTTACTTTCACCAGCGTTTC
TGGGTGAGCAAAAACAGGAAGGCAAAATGCCGCAAAAAAGGGAATAAGGGCGACACGGAAATGTTGAATA
CTCATATTCTTCCTT
