>Addgene plasmid #157604 | pD649-HAsp-NOTCH4(Trunc1)-COMP5AP-AviTag-9xHis | depositor partial sequence | sequence record 304318 | insert (extracellular domain truncation)
AGAGGACTGCTGTGTGGATCTTTTCCAGAGCCTTGCGCCAATGGCGGCACATGTCTGTCTCTGTCTCTCG
GCCAGGGAACCTGTCAGTGTGCTCCTGGATTTCTGGGCGAGACTTGTCAGTTCCCCGATCCTTGTCAGAA
CGCCCAGCTGTGTCAGAATGGCGGCTCTTGTCAAGCTCTGCTGCCTGCTCCTCTGGGACTGCCTTCTTCT
CCATCTCCACTGACACCCAGCTTTCTGTGCACCTGTCTGCCTGGCTTTACCGGCGAAAGATGCCAGGCCA
AGCTGGAAGATCCCTGTCCTCCTAGCTTCTGCAGCAAGAGGGGCAGATGTCACATCCAGGCAAGCGGCAG
ACCTCAGTGTTCTTGTATGCCTGGCTGGACAGGCGAGCAGTGCCAGCTGAGAGATTTCTGCAGCGCCAAT
CCTTGTGTGAACGGCGGCGTGTGTCTGGCCACATATCCTCAGATCCAGTGCCACTGTCCTCCAGGCTTTG
AGGGACACGCCTGCGAGAGGGATGTGAACGAGTGTTTTCAGGACCCCGGACCTTGTCCTAAGGGCACCTC
TTGTCACAACACCCTGGGCAGCTTCCAGTGTCTGTGTCCTGTGGGACAAGAGGGACCCAGATGTGAACTG
AGAGCCGGGCCTTGTCCACCTAGAGGCTGTTCTAATGGCGGGACCTGTCAGCTGATGCCCGAGAAGGATA
GCACCTTCCACCTGTGTCTGTGCCCACCTGGCTTCATCGGCCCCGATTGCGAAGTGAACCCCGACAATTG
TGTGTCCCACCAGTGCCAGAACGGCGGAACTTGTCAGGACGGCCTGGACACCTATACCTGCCTGTGTCCA
GAGACATGGACCGGCTGGGATTGCAGCGAGGATGTGGATGAGTGTGAAACACAGGGCCCTCCACACTGCA
GAAACGGCGGGACATGCCAGAATAGCGCCGGCTCTTTTCACTGCGTGTGTGTGTCAGGCTGGGGCGGCAC
AAGCTGCGAGGAAAATCTGGACGATTGCATTGCCGCCACATGCGCCCCTGGCAGCACATGTATTGATAGA
GTGGGCTCCTTCAGCTGTCTCTGCCCTCCTGGAAGAACAGGCCTGCTGTGTCACCTGGAAGATATGTGCC
TGAGCCAGCCTTGTCATGGCGACGCCCAGTGTAGCACAAATCCTCTGACCGGCAGCACCCTGTGTCTTTG
TCAGCCTGGCTACTCTGGCCCTACCTGCCACCAGGATCTGGATGAATGTCTGATGGCCCAGCAGGGCCCT
TCTCCTTGTGAACATGGCGGAAGCTGTCTGAACACACCCGGCAGCTTCAACTGCTTGTGTCCTCCTGGCT
ACACCGGAAGCAGATGCGAGGCCGATCACAACGAATGCCTGTCTCAGCCTTGCCATCCTGGCTCTACCTG
TCTGGATCTGCTGGCCACCTTTCACTGCCTCTGTCCGCCTGGACTGGAAGGACAGCTGTGCGAGGTGGAA
ACAAATGAGTGCGCCAGCGCTCCTTGCCTGAATCACGCCGATTGCCACGACCTGCTGAACGGCTTTCAGT
GTATCTGCCTGCCTGGATTCAGCGGCACCAGATGCGAAGAGGACATCGACGAGTGTAGAAGCAGCCCTTG
TGCCAACGGTGGCCAGTGTCAAGATCAGCCAGGCGCCTTCCACTGCAAGTGTCTGCCAGGATTTGAAGGC
CCCAGATGCCAGACCGAAGTGGACGAGTGTCTGAGCGATCCATGTCCAGTGGGAGCCTCTTGTCTTGACC
TGCCTGGCGCCTTCTTTTGTCTTTGCCCTAGCGGCTTTACAGGGCAGCTGTGTGAAGTGCCCCTGTGCGC
TCCTAATCTGTGCCAGCCTAAACAGATCTGCAAGGACCAGAAGGATAAGGCCAACTGCCTTTGTCCTGAT
GGCTCTCCAGGATGCGCCCCACCTGAGGATAATTGCACATGTCACCACGGCCACTGCCAGAGAAGCTCTT
GTGTGTGTGATGTCGGATGGACAGGACCCGAGTGTGAAGCCGAACTCGGCGGATGTATTAGCGCCCCATG
TGCTCACGGTGGCACCTGTTATCCACAGCCAAGCGGCTACAACTGCACATGCCCTACAGGCTACACAGGC
CCAACCTGCTCTGAGGAAATGACAGCCTGTCACAGCGGCCCATGCCTTAACGGCGGGTCTTGTAATCCTT
CTCCTGGCGGCTACTACTGTACCTGTCCACCATCTCACACCGGGCCTCAGTGTCAGACAAGCACCGACTA
CTGTGTGTCTGCCCCTTGCTTTAACGGTGGAACCTGCGTGAACAGACCTGGCACATTCTCTTGCCTGTGC
GCCATGGGCTTTCAGGGGCCTAGATGTGAAGGCAAGCTGAGGCCTTCCTGCGCCGACTCTCCCTGTAGAA
ATAGAGCCACCTGTCAGGACAGCCCTCAGGGCCCAAGATGTTTGTGTCCAACCGGCTATACCGGCGGCAG
CTGTCAGACACTGATGGACCTGTGTGCCCAGAAGCCTTGTCCTCGGAATAGCCACTGTCTGCAAACAGGC
CCCTCCTTCCATTGCCTCTGCCTGCAAGGATGGACCGGGCCACTGTGTAATCTGCCTCTCAGCTCCTGTC
AGAAGGCCGCACTGTCTCAGGGCATCGATGTGTCCAGTCTCTGCCACAATGGCGGACTGTGTGTTGATAG
CGGCCCCAGCTACTTCTGTCACTGCCCACCAGGTTTTCAGGGCTCCCTGTGTCAGGATCACGTGAACCCT
TGCGAGAGCAGACCTTGCCAGAATGGGGCCACTTGTATGGCTCAGCCTTCTGGCTATCTGTGTCAGTGCG
CCCCAGGCTACGATGGCCAGAATTGCAGCAAAGAGCTGGACGCCTGTCAGAGCCAGCCATGCCACAATCA
CGGCACATGCACACCTAAGCCTGGCGGATTTCACTGTGCATGCCCTCCAGGATTCGTGGGACTTCGCTGT
GAAGGCGACGTTGACGAATGTCTGGACCAGCCATGTCACCCTACTGGAACAGCCGCCTGTCATTCTCTGG
CCAACGCCTTCTATTGCCAGTGTCTCCCTGGACACACAGGCCAGTGGTGCGAGGTCGAGATTGATCCTTG
CCACTCTCAGCCCTGCTTTCACGGCGGTACATGTGAAGCTACAGCCGGCTCTCCCCTGGGCTTCATTTGT
CACTGTCCCAAGGGATTCGAGGGCCCCACATGTTCTCACAGAGCCCCTAGCTGTGGCTTCCACCACTGTC
ATCACGGCGGACTCTGTCTGCCATCTCCTAAGCCAGGCTTCCCACCTAGATGCGCCTGTCTCTCTGGATA
TGGCGGCCCTGATTGTCTGACCCCTCCTGCTCCTAAAGGCTGTGGCCCTCCTTCTCCATGCCTGTACAAT
GGCAGCTGTAGCGAGACAACAGGCCTCGGCGGACCAGGCTTTAGATGTAGCTGTCCTCACAGCAGCCCTG
GACCAAGGTGTCAGAAACCTGGCGCTAAGGGCTGCGAAGGCAGATCTGGCGACGGTGCATGTGATGCTGG
ATGTTCTGGACCTGGCGGAAACTGGGATGGCGGAGATTGCTCTCTGGGAGTCCCTGATCCTTGGAAGGGA
TGCCCTAGCCACAGCAGATGCTGGCTGCTGTTCAGAGATGGCCAGTGCCATCCTCAGTGCGACAGCGAAG
AGTGCCTGTTCGATGGCTACGACTGCGAGACACCACCAGCCTGTACACCCGCCTACGATCAGTACTGCCA
CGATCACTTCCACAACGGACACTGCGAGAAGGGCTGCAATACCGCCGAATGTGGATGGGACGGTGGCGAT
TGCAGACCAGAGGATGGCGATCCTGAATGGGGACCTTCTCTCGCTCTGCTGGTTGTGCTTAGCCCTCCAG
CTCTGGATCAGCAGCTGTTTGCTCTGGCTAGAGTGCTGAGCCTGACTCTGAGAGTTGGCCTGTGGGTCCG
AAAGGACCGCGACGGCAGAGATATGGTGTACCCTTATCCAGGCGCCAGAGCCGAGGAAAAGCTCGGCGGA
ACAAGAGATCCCACCTACCAAGAAAGAGCCGCTCCTCAGACACAGCCCCTGGGCAAAGAGACAGATTCCC
TGAGCGCCGGATTTGTGGTGGTCATGGGAGTCGATCTGTCCAGATGTGGACCTGATCACCCCGCCAGTAG
ATGTCCTTGGGACCCTGGACTGCTGCTGAGATTCCTTGCTGCTATGGCTGCCGTGGGAGCACTTGAACCA
TTGCTGCCTGGACCACTGCTGGCTGTGCATCCTCATGCTGGAACCGCTCCTCCAGCTAACCAGCTTCCTT
GG
